Addgene plasmid #21210: PGK-H2BeGFP
Depositing lab: Mark Mercola. Depositing organization: Sanford Burnham Prebys Medical Discovery Institute. Publication: Lentiviral vectors and protocols for creation of stable hESC lines for fluorescent tracking and drug resistance selection of cardiomyocytes. Kita-Matsuo H, Barcova M, Prigozhina N, Salomonis N, Wei K, Jacot JG, Nelson B, Spiering S, Haverslag R, Kim C, Talantova M, Bajpai R, Calzolari D, Terskikh A, McCulloch AD, Price JH, Conklin BR, Chen HS, Mercola M. PLoS ONE. 2009 . 4(4):e5046. 10.1371/journal.pone.0005046 PubMed 19352491.
Backbone
  Vector backbone: SIN18
  Backbone size w/o insert (bp): 7226
  Vector type: Lentiviral
Growth in bacteria
  Bacterial resistance: Ampicillin, 100 μg/mL
  Growth temperature: 37°C
  Growth strain: Stbl3
  Copy number: Unknown
Gene/Insert
  Gene/Insert name: Phosphoglycerate kinase promoter (alt name: PGK promoter)
  Species: H. sapiens (human)
  Insert size (bp): 541
  Entrez Gene: PGK1 (a.k.a. HEL-S-68p, MIG10, PGKA)
  Tag / fusion protein: H2B-eGFP (C terminal on backbone)
  Cloning method: Restriction Enzyme; 5′ cloning site XhoI (not destroyed); 3′ cloning site BamHI (not destroyed)
  Sequencing primers: 5′ ACC CTC GCA GAC GGA CAG; 3′ CTTGATGCCGTTCTTCTGCTT
Terms and licenses: Academic/Nonprofit Terms; Industry Terms: Not Available to Industry
Depositor comments: There are several mismatches between depositor's and Addgene sequence. These mutations do not affect eGFP expression.
How to cite: PGK-H2BeGFP was a gift from Mark Mercola (Addgene plasmid # 21210 ; http://n2t.net/addgene:21210 ; RRID:Addgene_21210)
