[The description below was written by a language model from this plasmid's Addgene catalogue record and pLannotate feature annotations shown in this document.]
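Description:
PGK-H2BeGFP is a self-inactivating HIV-1-based lentiviral transfer vector built on the SIN18 backbone, about 7.8 kb in the sequenced record. It is maintained in E. coli through a high-copy ColE1/pUC-type origin with ampicillin selection (AmpR), and the plasmid portion also carries an f1 origin plus pBluescript-derived remnants (lacZα and lacI fragments, lac promoter/operator, T3 and T7 promoters). The recommended host is the recombination-deficient Stbl3 strain, a common choice for plasmids containing repeated LTRs.

The viral genome is transcribed from an RSV enhancer/promoter fused to a truncated 5' LTR, an arrangement that makes genomic RNA production in packaging cells independent of Tat. It is followed by the Ψ packaging signal with a partial gag sequence, the Rev response element for Rev-dependent nuclear export, and the cPPT/CTS element, which generally improves transduction. The internal expression cassette consists of the human phosphoglycerate kinase 1 (PGK) promoter, catalogued as the 541 bp insert cloned between XhoI and BamHI, driving human histone H2B fused to EGFP. A WPRE downstream enhances transcript expression. The ΔU3 3' LTR leaves the integrated provirus without LTR promoter activity, so expression depends on the PGK promoter. An SV40 poly(A) signal and SV40 origin lie beyond the 3' LTR.

Because H2B incorporates into chromatin, the fusion gives constitutive nuclear-localised green fluorescence. The associated publication describes lentiviral vectors for making stable human embryonic stem cell lines for fluorescent tracking. No mammalian drug-selection marker is annotated. The depositor notes several sequence mismatches that do not affect eGFP expression.
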