Features (pLannotate 1.2.2; 27 found; start..end, strand, type, name):
      4..22      -  promoter       T7 promoter: promoter for bacteriophage T7 RNA polymerase
     30..185     +  CDS            lacZα (fragment): LacZα fragment of β-galactosidase; lacZ fragment
    190..618     +  rep_origin     f1 ori (sequence partly withheld): f1 bacteriophage origin of replication; arrow indicates direction of (+) strand synthesis
    671..775     +  promoter       AmpR promoter: bla
    776..1636    +  CDS            AmpR: β-lactamase; bla; confers resistance to ampicillin, carbenicillin, and related antibiotics
   1807..2395    +  rep_origin     ori: high-copy-number ColE1/pMB1/pBR322/pUC origin of replication
   2578..2670    +  CDS            lacI (fragment): lac repressor; lacI; The lac repressor binds to the lac operator to inhibit transcription in E. coli. This inhibition can be relieved by adding lactose or isopropyl-β-D-thiogalactopyranoside (IPTG).
   2683..2704    +  protein_bind   CAP binding site: CAP binding activates transcription in the presence of cAMP. E. coli catabolite activator protein
   2719..2749    +  promoter       lac promoter: promoter for the E. coli lac operon
   2757..2773    +  protein_bind   lac operator: The lac repressor binds to the lac operator to inhibit transcription in E. coli. This inhibition can be relieved by adding lactose or isopropyl-β-D-thiogalactopyranoside (IPTG). lac repressor encoded by lacI
   2818..2836    +  promoter       T3 promoter: promoter for bacteriophage T3 RNA polymerase
   2864..3090    +  promoter       RSV promoter: Rous sarcoma virus enhancer/promoter
   3091..3271    +  LTR            5' LTR (truncated): truncated 5' long terminal repeat (LTR) from HIV-1
   3318..3443    +  misc_feature   HIV-1 Ψ: packaging signal of human immunodeficiency virus type 1
   3427..3790    +  CDS            HIV-1 gag (fragment): gag protein from human immunodeficiency virus 1; gag
   3936..4169    +  misc_feature   RRE: The Rev response element (RRE) of HIV-1 allows for Rev-dependent mRNA export from the nucleus to the cytoplasm.
   4546..4646    +  CDS            Rev (fragment): human immunodeficiency virus 1 (HIV-1) Rev protein; rev; enhances nuclear export of unspliced and incompletely spliced viral mRNAs
   4665..4782    +  misc_feature   cPPT/CTS: central polypurine tract and central termination sequence of HIV-1
   4802..4825    -  misc_feature   MCS (fragment): pBluescript multiple cloning site
   4828..5338    +  promoter       hPGK promoter: human phosphoglycerate kinase 1 promoter
   5347..5723    +  CDS            H2B (fragment) (sequence withheld): human histone H2B; HIST1H2BJ
   5737..6456    +  CDS            EGFP: the original enhanced GFP (Yang et al., 1996) mammalian codon-optimized
   6472..7060    +  misc_feature   WPRE: woodchuck hepatitis virus posttranscriptional regulatory element
   7077..7145    +  CDS            nef (fragment): NEF_HV1Z2 - Experimental evidence at protein level: Swiss-Prot protein existence level 1. Extracellular Nef protein targets CD4(+) T-lymphocytes for apoptosis by interacting with CXCR4 surface receptors. From Human immunodeficiency virus type 1 group M subtype D (isolate Z2/CDC-Z34) (HIV-1).
   7147..7380    +  LTR            3' LTR (ΔU3): self-inactivating 3' long terminal repeat (LTR) from HIV-1
   7452..7573    +  polyA_signal   SV40 poly(A) signal: SV40 polyadenylation signal
   7613..7748    +  rep_origin     SV40 ori: SV40 origin of replication
>Addgene plasmid #21210 | PGK-H2BeGFP | addgene full sequence | sequence record 364657 | Addgene NGS Result
CGCCCTATAGTGAGTCGTATTACGCGCGCTCACTGGCCGTCGTTTTACAACGTCGTGACTGGGAAAACCC
TGGCGTTACCCAACTTAATCGCCTTGCAGCACATCCCCCTTTCGCCAGCTGGCGTAATAGCGAAGAGGCC
CGCACCGATCGCCCTTCCCAACAGTTGCGCAGCCTGAATGGCGAATGGG
[124 nt withheld, positions 190-313]
C
[91 nt withheld, positions 315-405]
A
[49 nt withheld, positions 407-455]
CCTTTGACGTTGGAGTCCACGTTCTTT
[37 nt withheld, positions 483-519]
ACCCTATCTCGGTCTATTCTTTTGATTTATAAGGGATTTTGCCGATTTCGGCCTATTGGTTAAAAAATGA
GCTGATTTAACAAAAATTTAACGCGAATTTTAACAAAATATTAACGCTTACAATTTAGGTGGCACTTTTC
GGGGAAATGTGCGCGGAACCCCTATTTGTTTATTTTTCTAAATACATTCAAATATGTATCCGCTCATGAG
ACAATAACCCTGATAAATGCTTCAATAATATTGAAAAAGGAAGAGTATGAGTATTCAACATTTCCGTGTC
GCCCTTATTCCCTTTTTTGCGGCATTTTGCCTTCCTGTTTTTGCTCACCCAGAAACGCTGGTGAAAGTAA
AAGATGCTGAAGATCAGTTGGGTGCACGAGTGGGTTACATCGAACTGGATCTCAACAGCGGTAAGATCCT
TGAGAGTTTTCGCCCCGAAGAACGTTTTCCAATGATGAGCACTTTTAAAGTTCTGCTATGTGGCGCGGTA
TTATCCCGTATTGACGCCGGGCAAGAGCAACTCGGTCGCCGCATACACTATTCTCAGAATGACTTGGTTG
AGTACTCACCAGTCACAGAAAAGCATCTTACGGATGGCATGACAGTAAGAGAATTATGCAGTGCTGCCAT
AACCATGAGTGATAACACTGCGGCCAACTTACTTCTGACAACGATCGGAGGACCGAAGGAGCTAACCGCT
TTTTTGCACAACATGGGGGATCATGTAACTCGCCTTGATCGTTGGGAACCGGAGCTGAATGAAGCCATAC
CAAACGACGAGCGTGACACCACGATGCCTGTAGCAATGGCAACAACGTTGCGCAAACTATTAACTGGCGA
ACTACTTACTCTAGCTTCCCGGCAACAATTAATAGACTGGATGGAGGCGGATAAAGTTGCAGGACCACTT
CTGCGCTCGGCCCTTCCGGCTGGCTGGTTTATTGCTGATAAATCTGGAGCCGGTGAGCGTGGGTCTCGCG
GTATCATTGCAGCACTGGGGCCAGATGGTAAGCCCTCCCGTATCGTAGTTATCTACACGACGGGGAGTCA
GGCAACTATGGATGAACGAAATAGACAGATCGCTGAGATAGGTGCCTCACTGATTAAGCATTGGTAACTG
TCAGACCAAGTTTACTCATATATACTTTAGATTGATTTAAAACTTCATTTTTAATTTAAAAGGATCTAGG
TGAAGATCCTTTTTGATAATCTCATGACCAAAATCCCTTAACGTGAGTTTTCGTTCCACTGAGCGTCAGA
CCCCGTAGAAAAGATCAAAGGATCTTCTTGAGATCCTTTTTTTCTGCGCGTAATCTGCTGCTTGCAAACA
AAAAAACCACCGCTACCAGCGGTGGTTTGTTTGCCGGATCAAGAGCTACCAACTCTTTTTCCGAAGGTAA
CTGGCTTCAGCAGAGCGCAGATACCAAATACTGTTCTTCTAGTGTAGCCGTAGTTAGGCCACCACTTCAA
GAACTCTGTAGCACCGCCTACATACCTCGCTCTGCTAATCCTGTTACCAGTGGCTGCTGCCAGTGGCGAT
AAGTCGTGTCTTACCGGGTTGGACTCAAGACGATAGTTACCGGATAAGGCGCAGCGGTCGGGCTGAACGG
GGGGTTCGTGCACACAGCCCAGCTTGGAGCGAACGACCTACACCGAACTGAGATACCTACAGCGTGAGCT
ATGAGAAAGCGCCACGCTTCCCGAAGGGAGAAAGGCGGACAGGTATCCGGTAAGCGGCAGGGTCGGAACA
GGAGAGCGCACGAGGGAGCTTCCAGGGGGAAACGCCTGGTATCTTTATAGTCCTGTCGGGTTTCGCCACC
TCTGACTTGAGCGTCGATTTTTGTGATGCTCGTCAGGGGGGCGGAGCCTATGGAAAAACGCCAGCAACGC
GGCCTTTTTACGGTTCCTGGCCTTTTGCTGGCCTTTTGCTCACATGTTCTTTCCTGCGTTATCCCCTGAT
TCTGTGGATAACCGTATTACCGCCTTTGAGTGAGCTGATACCGCTCGCCGCAGCCGAACGACCGAGCGCA
GCGAGTCAGTGAGCGAGGAAGCGGAAGAGCGCCCAATACGCAAACCGCCTCTCCCCGCGCGTTGGCCGAT
TCATTAATGCAGCTGGCACGACAGGTTTCCCGACTGGAAAGCGGGCAGTGAGCGCAACGCAATTAATGTG
AGTTAGCTCACTCATTAGGCACCCCAGGCTTTACACTTTATGCTTCCGGCTCGTATGTTGTGTGGAATTG
TGAGCGGATAACAATTTCACACAGGAAACAGCTATGACCATGATTACGCCAAGCGCGCAATTAACCCTCA
CTAAAGGGAACAAAAGCTGGAGCTGCAAGCTTAATGTAGTCTTATGCAATACTCTTGTAGTCTTGCAACA
TGGTAACGATGAGTTAGCAACATGCCTTACAAGGAGAGAAAAAGCACCGTGCATGCCGATTGGTGGAAGT
AAGGTGGTACGATCGTGCCTTATTAGGAAGGCAACAGACGGGTCTGACATGGATTGGACGAACCACTGAA
TTGCCGCATTGCAGAGATATTGTATTTAAGTGCCTAGCTCGATACATAAACGGGTCTCTCTGGTTAGACC
AGATCTGAGCCTGGGAGCTCTCTGGCTAACTAGGGAACCCACTGCTTAAGCCTCAATAAAGCTTGCCTTG
AGTGCTTCAAGTAGTGTGTGCCCGTCTGTTGTGTGACTCTGGTAACTAGAGATCCCTCAGACCCTTTTAG
TCAGTGTGGAAAATCTCTAGCAGTGGCGCCCGAACAGGGACTTGAAAGCGAAAGGGAAACCAGAGGAGCT
CTCTCGACGCAGGACTCGGCTTGCTGAAGCGCGCACGGCAAGAGGCGAGGGGCGGCGACTGGTGAGTACG
CCAAAAATTTTGACTAGCGGAGGCTAGAAGGAGAGAGATGGGTGCGAGAGCGTCAGTATTAAGCGGGGGA
GAATTAGATCGCGATGGGAAAAAATTCGGTTAAGGCCAGGGGGAAAGAAAAAATATAAATTAAAACATAT
AGTATGGGCAAGCAGGGAGCTAGAACGATTCGCAGTTAATCCTGGCCTGTTAGAAACATCAGAAGGCTGT
AGACAAATACTGGGACAGCTACAACCATCCCTTCAGACAGGATCAGAAGAACTTAGATCATTATATAATA
CAGTAGCAACCCTCTATTGTGTGCATCAAAGGATAGAGATAAAAGACACCAAGGAAGCTTTAGACAAGAT
AGAGGAAGAGCAAAACAAAAGTAAGACCACCGCACAGCAAGCGGCCGCTGATCTTCAGACCTGGAGGAGG
AGATATGAGGGACAATTGGAGAAGTGAATTATATAAATATAAAGTAGTAAAAATTGAACCATTAGGAGTA
GCACCCACCAAGGCAAAGAGAAGAGTGGTGCAGAGAGAAAAAAGAGCAGTGGGAATAGGAGCTTTGTTCC
TTGGGTTCTTGGGAGCAGCAGGAAGCACTATGGGCGCAGCGTCAATGACGCTGACGGTACAGGCCAGACA
ATTATTGTCTGGTATAGTGCAGCAGCAGAACAATTTGCTGAGGGCTATTGAGGCGCAACAGCATCTGTTG
CAACTCACAGTCTGGGGCATCAAGCAGCTCCAGGCAAGAATCCTGGCTGTGGAAAGATACCTAAAGGATC
AACAGCTCCTGGGGATTTGGGGTTGCTCTGGAAAACTCATTTGCACCACTGCTGTGCCTTGGAATGCTAG
TTGGAGTAATAAATCTCTGGAACAGATTTGGAATCACACGACCTGGATGGAGTGGGACAGAGAAATTAAC
AATTACACAAGCTTAATACACTCCTTAATTGAAGAATCGCAAAACCAGCAAGAAAAGAATGAACAAGAAT
TATTGGAATTAGATAAATGGGCAAGTTTGTGGAATTGGTTTAACATAACAAATTGGCTGTGGTATATAAA
ATTATTCATAATGATAGTAGGAGGCTTGGTAGGTTTAAGAATAGTTTTTGCTGTACTTTCTATAGTGAAT
AGAGTTAGGCAGGGATATTCACCATTATCGTTTCAGACCCACCTCCCAACCCCGAGGGGACCCGACAGGC
CCGAAGGAATAGAAGAAGAAGGTGGAGAGAGAGACAGAGACAGATCCATTCGATTAGTGAACGGATCTCG
ACGGTATCGGTTAACTTTTAAAAGAAAAGGGGGGATTGGGGGGTACAGTGCAGGGGAAAGAATAGTAGAC
ATAATAGCAACAGACATACAAACTAAAGAATTACAAAAACAAATTACAAAAATTCAAAATTTTATCGATC
ACGAGACTAGCCTCGAGAAGCTTGATATCGAATTCCACGGGGTTGGGGTTGCGCCTTTTCCAAGGCAGCC
CTGGGTTTGCGCAGGGACGCGGCTGCTCTGGGCGTGGTTCCGGGAAACGCAGCGGCGCCGACCCTGGGTC
TCGCACATTCTTCACGTCCGTTCGCAGCGTCACCCGGATCTTCGCCGCTACCCTTGTGGGCCCCCCGGCG
ACGCTTCCTGCTCCGCCCCTAAGTCGGGAAGGTTCCTTGCGGTTCGCGGCGTGCCGGACGTGACAAACGG
AAGCCGCACGTCTCACTAGTACCCTCGCAGACGGACAGCGCCAGGGAGCAATGGCAGCGCGCCGACCGCG
ATGGGCTGTGGCCAATAGCGGCTGCTCAGCAGGGCGCGCCGAGAGCAGCGGCCGGGAAGGGGCGGTGCGG
GAGGCGGGGTGTGGGGCGGTAGTGTGGGCCCTGTTCCTGCCCGCGCGGTGTTCCGCATTCTGCAAGCCTC
CGGAGCGCACGTCGGCAGTCGGCTCCCTCGTTGACCGAATCACCGACCTCTCTCCCCAGGGGGATCC
[378 nt withheld, positions 5347-5724]
CCGGTCGCCACCATGGTGAGCAAGGGCGAGGAGCTGTTCACCGGGGTGGTGCCCATCCTGGTCGAGCTGG
ACGGCGACGTAAACGGCCACAAGTTCAGCGTGTCCGGCGAGGGCGAGGGCGATGCCACCTACGGCAAGCT
GACCCTGAAGTTCATCTGCACCACCGGCAAGCTGCCCGTGCCCTGGCCCACCCTCGTGACCACCCTGACC
TACGGCGTGCAGTGCTTCAGCCGCTACCCCGACCACATGAAGCAGCACGACTTCTTCAAGTCCGCCATGC
CCGAAGGCTACGTCCAGGAGCGCACCATCTTCTTCAAGGACGACGGCAACTACAAGACCCGCGCCGAGGT
GAAGTTCGAGGGCGACACCCTGGTGAACCGCATCGAGCTGAAGGGCATCGACTTCAAGGAGGACGGCAAC
ATCCTGGGGCACAAGCTGGAGTACAACTACAACAGCCACAACGTCTATATCATGGCCGACAAGCAGAAGA
ACGGCATCAAGGTGAACTTCAAGATCCGCCACAACATCGAGGACGGCAGCGTGCAGCTCGCCGACCACTA
CCAGCAGAACACCCCCATCGGCGACGGCCCCGTGCTGCTGCCCGACAACCACTACCTGAGCACCCAGTCC
GCCCTGAGCAAAGACCCCAACGAGAAGCGCGATCACATGGTCCTGCTGGAGTTCGTGACCGCCGCCGGGA
TCACTCTCGGCATGGACGAGCTGTACAAGTAAAGCGGCCGCGTCGACAATCAACCTCTGGATTACAAAAT
TTGTGAAAGATTGACTGGTATTCTTAACTATGTTGCTCCTTTTACGCTATGTGGATACGCTGCTTTAATG
CCTTTGTATCATGCTATTGCTTCCCGTATGGCTTTCATTTTCTCCTCCTTGTATAAATCCTGGTTGCTGT
CTCTTTATGAGGAGTTGTGGCCCGTTGTCAGGCAACGTGGCGTGGTGTGCACTGTGTTTGCTGACGCAAC
CCCCACTGGTTGGGGCATTGCCACCACCTGTCAGCTCCTTTCCGGGACTTTCGCTTTCCCCCTCCCTATT
GCCACGGCGGAACTCATCGCCGCCTGCCTTGCCCGCTGCTGGACAGGGGCTCGGCTGTTGGGCACTGACA
ATTCCGTGGTGTTGTCGGGGAAGCTGACGTCCTTTCCATGGCTGCTCGCCTGTGTTGCCACCTGGATTCT
GCGCGGGACGTCCTTCTGCTACGTCCCTTCGGCCCTCAATCCAGCGGACCTTCCTTCCCGCGGCCTGCTG
CCGGCTCTGCGGCCTCTTCCGCGTCTTCGCCTTCGCCCTCAGACGAGTCGGATCTCCCTTTGGGCCGCCT
CCCCGCCTGGAATTCGAGCTCGGTACCTTTAAGACCAATGACTTACAAGGCAGCTGTAGATCTTAGCCAC
TTTTTAAAAGAAAAGGGGGGACTGGAAGGGCTAATTCACTCCCAACGAAGACAAGATCTGCTTTTTGCTT
GTACTGGGTCTCTCTGGTTAGACCAGATCTGAGCCTGGGAGCTCTCTGGCTAACTAGGGAACCCACTGCT
TAAGCCTCAATAAAGCTTGCCTTGAGTGCTTCAAGTAGTGTGTGCCCGTCTGTTGTGTGACTCTGGTAAC
TAGAGATCCCTCAGACCCTTTTAGTCAGTGTGGAAAATCTCTAGCAGTAGTAGTTCATGTCATCTTATTA
TTCAGTATTTATAACTTGCAAAGAAATGAATATCAGAGAGTGAGAGGAACTTGTTTATTGCAGCTTATAA
TGGTTACAAATAAAGCAATAGCATCACAAATTTCACAAATAAAGCATTTTTTTCACTGCATTCTAGTTGT
GGTTTGTCCAAACTCATCAATGTATCTTATCATGTCTGGCTCTAGCTATCCCGCCCCTAACTCCGCCCAT
CCCGCCCCTAACTCCGCCCAGTTCCGCCCATTCTCCGCCCCATGGCTGACTAATTTTTTTTATTTATGCA
GAGGCCGAGGCCGCCTCGGCCTCTGAGCTATTCCAGAAGTAGTGAGGAGGCTTTTTTGGAGGCCTAGGGA
CGTACCCAATT
