>Addgene plasmid #21210 | PGK-H2BeGFP | addgene partial sequence | sequence record 27018 | 21210 with EGFP-N
GCTCTCGCCCTTGCTCACCATGGTGGCGACCGG
[378 nt withheld, positions 34-411]
GGATCCCCCTGGGGAGAGAGGTCGGTGATTCGGTCAACGAGGGAGCCGACTGCCGACGTGCGCTCCGGAG
GCTTGCAGAATGCGGAACACCGCGCGGGCAGGAACAGGGCCCACACTACCGCCCCACACCCCGCCTCCCG
CACCGCCCCTTCCCGGCCGCTGCTCTCGGCGCGCCCTGCTGAGCAGCCGCTATTGGCCACAGCCCATCGC
GGTCGGCGCGCTGCCATTGCTCCCTGGCGCTGTCCGTCTGCGAGGGTACTAGTGAGACGTGCGGCTTCCG
TTTGTCACGTCCGGCACGCCGCGAACCGCAAGGAACCTTCCCGACTTAGGGGCGGA
